Addgene plasmid #242782: pAAV-BD-hSynTet-TRE-DIO-mNeonGreen-ALFA
Purpose: Bidirectional AAV transfer plasmid expressing hSyn-tTA and TRE-FLEX-mNeonGreen-ALFA in the other direction.
Depositing lab: Andrew Payne. Depositing organization: E11 Bio, Convergent Research.
Backbone
  Vector backbone: pAAV-CAG-GFP (Addgene Plasmid 37825)
  Backbone manufacturer: Edward Boyden
  Vector type: AAV
Growth in bacteria
  Bacterial resistance: Ampicillin, 100 μg/mL
  Growth temperature: 30°C
  Growth strain: NEB Stable
  Copy number: High Copy
Gene/Insert 1
  Gene/Insert name: mNeonGreen
  Species: Synthetic
  Promoter: TRE
  Tag / fusion protein: ALFA (C terminal on insert)
  Cloning method: Gibson Cloning
  Sequencing primers: 5′ n/a
Gene/Insert 2
  Gene/Insert name: tTA-Advanced
  Species: Synthetic
  Promoter: hSyn
  Cloning method: Gibson Cloning
  Sequencing primers: 5′ n/a
Terms and licenses: Academic/Nonprofit Terms; Industry Terms: Not Available to Industry
Depositor comments: Please visit https://doi.org/10.1101/2025.09.26.678648 for bioRxiv preprint.
How to cite: pAAV-BD-hSynTet-TRE-DIO-mNeonGreen-ALFA was a gift from Andrew Payne (Addgene plasmid # 242782 ; http://n2t.net/addgene:242782 ; RRID:Addgene_242782)
