[The description below was written by a language model from this plasmid's Addgene catalogue record and pLannotate feature annotations shown in this document.]
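Description:
pAAV-BD-hSynTet-TRE-DIO-mNeonGreen-ALFA is an AAV transfer plasmid of about 6.9 kb, built on the pAAV-CAG-GFP backbone, that carries two divergently oriented expression units between AAV2 inverted terminal repeats. It is propagated in bacteria through a high-copy ColE1/pUC-type origin with ampicillin selection (AmpR under its own promoter), and it also contains an f1 phage origin. The record lists a recombination-deficient growth strain, as is usual for ITR-containing plasmids. In the automated annotation one ITR is detected intact, while the other appears only as short fragments.

On one strand, a human synapsin I promoter fragment drives the tetracycline transactivator tTA-Advanced, ending at an SV40 polyadenylation signal. The annotation software labels this coding region as an rtTA3 fragment with VP16-derived minimal activation domains, reflecting sequence similarity among Tet transactivators, but the catalogue entry identifies it as tTA. In the opposite direction, a Tet-responsive promoter (repeated tet operator elements followed by a minimal promoter) leads into a DIO/FLEX cassette. Here mNeonGreen, with a C-terminal ALFA epitope tag according to the catalogue entry, sits in inverted orientation between oppositely oriented lox2272 and loxP pairs, followed by WPRE and an hGH polyadenylation signal.

Cre recombinase flips and locks the coding sequence into the sense orientation. Reporter expression therefore requires both Cre activity and neuron-restricted tTA, which amplifies output from the TRE and, being a Tet-Off type activator, should be suppressible by doxycycline. The design suits bright, Cre-dependent labelling of neurons, with the ALFA tag available for nanobody- or antibody-based detection.
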