Features (pLannotate 1.2.2; 35 found; start..end, strand, type, name):
    919..1507    +  rep_origin     ori: high-copy-number ColE1/pMB1/pBR322/pUC origin of replication
   1580..1607    +  repeat_region  AAV2 ITR (fragment): inverted terminal repeat of adeno-associated virus serotype 2 inverted
   1636..1663    +  repeat_region  AAV2 ITR (fragment): inverted terminal repeat of adeno-associated virus serotype 2 inverted
   1708..1829    +  polyA_signal   SV40 poly(A) signal: SV40 polyadenylation signal
   1862..1972    -  CDS            VP48: 3 tandem repeats of the minimal activation domain of herpes simplex virus VP16 (Cheng et al., 2013)
   1902..2599    -  CDS            rtTA3 (fragment): reverse tetracycline transactivator 3 activates expression from Tet-responsive promoters in the presence of doxycycline
   2603..2632    +  misc_feature   MCS (fragment): pBluescript multiple cloning site
   2633..3012    -  promoter       hSyn promoter (fragment): human synapsin I promoter; confers neuron-specific expression (Kügler et al., 2003)
   3054..3074    +  promoter       tight TRE promoter (fragment): Tet-responsive promoter PTight, consisting of seven tet operator sequences followed by the minimal CMV promoter
   3091..3111    +  promoter       tight TRE promoter (fragment): Tet-responsive promoter PTight, consisting of seven tet operator sequences followed by the minimal CMV promoter
   3128..3148    +  promoter       tight TRE promoter (fragment): Tet-responsive promoter PTight, consisting of seven tet operator sequences followed by the minimal CMV promoter
   3165..3185    +  promoter       tight TRE promoter (fragment): Tet-responsive promoter PTight, consisting of seven tet operator sequences followed by the minimal CMV promoter
   3202..3222    +  promoter       tight TRE promoter (fragment): Tet-responsive promoter PTight, consisting of seven tet operator sequences followed by the minimal CMV promoter
   3239..3259    +  promoter       tight TRE promoter (fragment): Tet-responsive promoter PTight, consisting of seven tet operator sequences followed by the minimal CMV promoter
   3276..3296    +  promoter       tight TRE promoter (fragment): Tet-responsive promoter PTight, consisting of seven tet operator sequences followed by the minimal CMV promoter
   3313..3333    +  promoter       tight TRE promoter (fragment): Tet-responsive promoter PTight, consisting of seven tet operator sequences followed by the minimal CMV promoter
   3341..3386    +  promoter       TRE3GV promoter (fragment): 3rd-generation Tet-responsive promoter that can be activated by binding of Tet-On® 3G, optimized for retroviral and lentiviral vectors
   3453..3470    +  misc_feature   MCS (fragment): pUC18/19 multiple cloning site
   3477..3510    +  protein_bind   lox2272: Cre-mediated recombination occurs in the 8-bp core sequence (GGATACTT). lox2272 sites are compatible with each other, but incompatible with loxP or loxN sites (Lee and Saito, 1988). Cre recombinase
   3511..3560    -  intron         β-globin intron (fragment): internally truncated intron from human β-globin
   3561..3594    +  protein_bind   loxP: Cre-mediated recombination occurs in the 8-bp core sequence (GCATACAT). Cre recombinase
   3746..4447    -  CDS            mNeonGreen: mNeonGreen is a basic (constitutively fluorescent) green/yellow fluorescent protein published in 2013, derived from Branchiostoma lanceolatum. It is reported to be a very rapidly-maturing monomer with moderate acid sensitivity.
   4460..4493    -  protein_bind   lox2272: Cre-mediated recombination occurs in the 8-bp core sequence (GGATACTT). lox2272 sites are compatible with each other, but incompatible with loxP or loxN sites (Lee and Saito, 1988). Cre recombinase
   4494..4543    -  intron         β-globin intron (fragment): internally truncated intron from human β-globin
   4544..4577    -  protein_bind   loxP: Cre-mediated recombination occurs in the 8-bp core sequence (GCATACAT). Cre recombinase
   4578..4602    +  misc_feature   MCS (fragment): pBluescript multiple cloning site
   4602..5190    +  misc_feature   WPRE: woodchuck hepatitis virus posttranscriptional regulatory element
   5222..5698    +  polyA_signal   hGH poly(A) signal: human growth hormone polyadenylation signal
   5738..5878    +  repeat_region  AAV2 ITR: inverted terminal repeat of adeno-associated virus serotype 2 inverted
   5883..5934    -  misc_feature   bom (fragment): basis of mobility region from pBR322
   5953..6408    +  rep_origin     f1 ori (sequence partly withheld): f1 bacteriophage origin of replication; arrow indicates direction of (+) strand synthesis
   6409..6458    -  misc_feature   bom (fragment): basis of mobility region from pBR322
   6560..6595    -  CDS            rop (fragment): Rop protein, which maintains plasmids at low copy number; rop
   6690..6794    +  promoter       AmpR promoter: bla
   6795..748     +  CDS            AmpR (across the origin): β-lactamase; bla; confers resistance to ampicillin, carbenicillin, and related antibiotics
>Addgene plasmid #242782 | pAAV-BD-hSynTet-TRE-DIO-mNeonGreen-ALFA | addgene full sequence | sequence record 486993 | Addgene NGS Result
GGGTGCACGAGTGGGTTACATCGAACTGGATCTCAACAGCGGTAAGATCCTTGAGAGTTTTCGCCCCGAA
GAACGTTTTCCAATGATGAGCACTTTTAAAGTTCTGCTATGTGGCGCGGTATTATCCCGTATTGACGCCG
GGCAAGAGCAACTCGGTCGCCGCATACACTATTCTCAGAATGACTTGGTTGAGTACTCACCAGTCACAGA
AAAGCATCTTACGGATGGCATGACAGTAAGAGAATTATGCAGTGCTGCCATAACCATGAGTGATAACACT
GCGGCCAACTTACTTCTGACAACGATCGGAGGACCGAAGGAGCTAACCGCTTTTTTGCACAACATGGGGG
ATCATGTAACTCGCCTTGATCGTTGGGAACCGGAGCTGAATGAAGCCATACCAAACGACGAGCGTGACAC
CACGATGCCTGTAGCAATGGCAACAACGTTGCGCAAACTATTAACTGGCGAACTACTTACTCTAGCTTCC
CGGCAACAATTAATAGACTGGATGGAGGCGGATAAAGTTGCAGGACCACTTCTGCGCTCGGCCCTTCCGG
CTGGCTGGTTTATTGCTGATAAATCTGGAGCCGGTGAGCGTGGGTCTCGCGGTATCATTGCAGCACTGGG
GCCAGATGGTAAGCCCTCCCGTATCGTAGTTATCTACACGACGGGGAGTCAGGCAACTATGGATGAACGA
AATAGACAGATCGCTGAGATAGGTGCCTCACTGATTAAGCATTGGTAACTGTCAGACCAAGTTTACTCAT
ATATACTTTAGATTGATTTAAAACTTCATTTTTAATTTAAAAGGATCTAGGTGAAGATCCTTTTTGATAA
TCTCATGACCAAAATCCCTTAACGTGAGTTTTCGTTCCACTGAGCGTCAGACCCCGTAGAAAAGATCAAA
GGATCTTCTTGAGATCCTTTTTTTCTGCGCGTAATCTGCTGCTTGCAAACAAAAAAACCACCGCTACCAG
CGGTGGTTTGTTTGCCGGATCAAGAGCTACCAACTCTTTTTCCGAAGGTAACTGGCTTCAGCAGAGCGCA
GATACCAAATACTGTTCTTCTAGTGTAGCCGTAGTTAGGCCACCACTTCAAGAACTCTGTAGCACCGCCT
ACATACCTCGCTCTGCTAATCCTGTTACCAGTGGCTGCTGCCAGTGGCGATAAGTCGTGTCTTACCGGGT
TGGACTCAAGACGATAGTTACCGGATAAGGCGCAGCGGTCGGGCTGAACGGGGGGTTCGTGCACACAGCC
CAGCTTGGAGCGAACGACCTACACCGAACTGAGATACCTACAGCGTGAGCTATGAGAAAGCGCCACGCTT
CCCGAAGGGAGAAAGGCGGACAGGTATCCGGTAAGCGGCAGGGTCGGAACAGGAGAGCGCACGAGGGAGC
TTCCAGGGGGAAACGCCTGGTATCTTTATAGTCCTGTCGGGTTTCGCCACCTCTGACTTGAGCGTCGATT
TTTGTGATGCTCGTCAGGGGGGCGGAGCCTATGGAAAAACGCCAGCAACGCGGCCTTTTTACGGTTCCTG
GCCTTTTGCTGGCCTTTTGCTCACATGTCCTGCAGGCAGCTGCGCGCTCGCTCGCTCACTGAGGCCGCCC
GGGCGTCGGGCGACCTTTGGTCGCCCGGCCTCAGTGAGCGAGCGAGCGCGCAGAGAGGGAGTGGCCAACT
CCATCACTAGGGGTTCCTGCGGCCGCAAACTTGTTTATTGCAGCTTATAATGGTTACAAATAAAGCAATA
GCATCACAAATTTCACAAATAAAGCATTTTTTTCACTGCATTCTAGTTGTGGTTTGTCCAAACTCATCAA
TGTATCTTATCATGTCTGAGATCCTTACTTAGTTACCCGGGGAGCATGTCAAGGTCAAAATCGTCAAGAG
CGTCAGCAGGCAGCATATCAAGGTCAAAGTCGTCAAGGGCATCGGCTGGGAGCATGTCTAAGTCAAAATC
GTCAAGGGCGTCGGCCGGCCCGCCGCTTTCGCACTTTAGCTGTTTCTCCAGGCCACATATGATTAGTTCC
AGGCCGAAAAGGAAGGCAGGTTCGGCTCCCTGATGGTCGAACAGCTCAATTGCTTGTCTCAGAAGTGGGG
GCATAGAATCGGTGGTAGGTGTCTCTCTTTCCTCTTTTGCTACTTGATGCTCCTGATCCTCCAATACGCA
GCCCAGTGTAAAGTGGCCCACGGCGGACAGAGCGTACAGTGCGTTCTCCAGGGAGAAGCCTTGCTGACAC
AGGAACGCGAGCTGATTTTCCAGGGTTTCGTACTGTTTCTCTGTTGGGCGGGTGCCGAGATGCACTTTAG
CCCCGTCGCGATGTGAGAGGAGAGCACAGCGGAATGACTTGGCGTTGTTCCGCAGAAAGTCTTGCCATGA
CTCGCCTTCCAGGGGGCAGAAGTGGGTATGATGCCTGTCCAGCATCTCGATTGCCAGGGCATCGAGCAGG
GCCCGCTTGTTCTTCACGTGCCAGTACAGGGTAGGCTGCTCAACTCCCAGCTTTTGAGCGAGTTTCCTTG
TCGTCAGGCCTTCGATACCGACTTCATTGAGTAATTCCAGAGCAGAGTTTATGACTTTGCTCTTGTCCAG
TCTAGACATGGTGAATTCGATATCAAGCTTATCGATACCGTCCGCCGCAGCGCAGATGGTCGCGCCCGTG
CCCCCCTATCTCGCGCCTCGCGTGGTGCGGTCCGGCTGGGCCGGCGGCGGCGCGGACGCGACCAAGGTGG
CCGGGAAGGGGAGTTTGCGGGGGACCGGCGAGTGACGTCAGCGCGCCTTCAGTGCTGAGGCGGCGGTGGC
GCGCGCCGCCAGGCGGGGGCGAAGGCACTGTCCGCGGTGCTGAAGCTGGCAGTGCGCACGCGCCTCGCCG
CATCCTGTTTCCCCTCCCCCTCTCTGATAGGGGATGCGCAATTTGGGGAATGGGGGTTGGGTGCTTGTCC
AGTGGGTCGGGGTCGGTCGTCAGGTAGGCACCCCCACCCCGCCTCATCCTGGTCCTAAAACCCACTTGCA
CTCATACGCAGGGCCCTCTGCAGTATCAAGTGCCACCTGACGTCTCCCTATCAGTGATAGAGAAGTCGAC
ACGTCTCGAGCTCCCTATCAGTGATAGAGAAGGTACGTCTAGAACGTCTCCCTATCAGTGATAGAGAAGT
CGACACGTCTCGAGCTCCCTATCAGTGATAGAGAAGGTACGTCTAGAACGTCTCCCTATCAGTGATAGAG
AAGTCGACACGTCTCGAGCTCCCTATCAGTGATAGAGAAGGTACGTCTAGAACGTCTCCCTATCAGTGAT
AGAGAAGTCGACACGTCTCGAGCTCCCTATCAGTGATAGAGAAGCTACCCCCTATATAAGCAGAGCTCGT
TTAGTGAACCGTCAGATCGCCTGGAGACGCCATCCACGCTGTTTTGACCTCCATAGAAGACACCGGGACC
GATCCAGCCTGGATCCGGTACCGGATCCTCTAGAGTCGACTCCGGAATAACTTCGTATAGGATACTTTAT
ACGAAGTTATGCAGAATGGTAGCTGGATTGTAGCTGCTATTAGCAATATGAAACCTCTTAATAACTTCGT
ATAGCATACATTATACGAAGTTATGGCGCGCCTCACTTGTCCAAGGAATTCTTACTTTGATTATCGATAA
GCTTGACCTGGGCGTAAAGATATGGGGMAACTAACAACCAGTCCTACTGAAGAATTCTTACTCGGTCAGT
CTTCTTCTCAGCTCCTCCTCCAGTCTGCTGCCGCCCAGCTCGTCCATGCCCATCACATCGGTAAAGGCCT
TTTGCCACTCCTTGAAGTTGAGCTCGGTCTTGGAGTGCTTGAGCTCCGTCTTACGGAACACGTACATCGG
CTGGTTCTTCAGATAGTTAGCCGCCATTGGCTTGGCAAAGGTGTAGGTGGTCCGCGCAGTGCTCCGGTAG
CGCTTGCCATTTCCAGTGGTGTAACTCCACTTAAAGGTACTGATGATGGTTTTGTCGTTGGGGTAAGTCT
TCTTCGACCTGCACCAGTCCGCAGCGGTCAGCGAGTTGGTCATCACAGGACCGTCAGCAGGGAAACCAGT
CCCCTTCACCTGGGCCTCTCCTTTGATGTGGCTTCCCTCGTAGGTGTAGCGGTAGTTAACAGTAAGGGAG
GCACCATCTTCAAACTGCATTGTGCGATGGACTTGGTATCCGGAGCCATCTACCATGGCGGCCTGGAAAG
GCGACATCCCGTCAGGGTAGGGCAGGTACTGATGGAAGCCATACCCGATATGAGGGACCAGAATCCAGGG
GGAGAACTGGAGGTCACCCTTGGTGGACTTCAGGTTTAACTCCTCATAACCATCATTTGGATTGCCGGTG
CCCTGACCCACCATGTCAAAGTCCACACCGTTGATGGAGCCAAAGATGTGTAACTCATGTGTCGCTGGGA
GAGAGGCCATGTTATCCTCCTCGCCCTTGCTCACCATGGTGGCGCTAGCATAACTTCGTATAAAGTATCC
TATACGAAGTTATTTGCCTTAACCCAGAAATTATCACTGTTATTCTTTAGAATGGTGCAAAGAATAACTT
CGTATAATGTATGCTATACGAAGTTATGAATTCGATATCAAGCTTATCGATAATCAACCTCTGGATTACA
AAATTTGTGAAAGATTGACTGGTATTCTTAACTATGTTGCTCCTTTTACGCTATGTGGATACGCTGCTTT
AATGCCTTTGTATCATGCTATTGCTTCCCGTATGGCTTTCATTTTCTCCTCCTTGTATAAATCCTGGTTG
CTGTCTCTTTATGAGGAGTTGTGGCCCGTTGTCAGGCAACGTGGCGTGGTGTGCACTGTGTTTGCTGACG
CAACCCCCACTGGTTGGGGCATTGCCACCACCTGTCAGCTCCTTTCCGGGACTTTCGCTTTCCCCCTCCC
TATTGCCACGGCGGAACTCATCGCCGCCTGCCTTGCCCGCTGCTGGACAGGGGCTCGGCTGTTGGGCACT
GACAATTCCGTGGTGTTGTCGGGGAAATCATCGTCCTTTCCTTGGCTGCTCGCCTATGTTGCCACCTGGA
TTCTGCGCGGGACGTCCTTCTGCTACGTCCCTTCGGCCCTCAATCCAGCGGACCTTCCTTCCCGCGGCCT
GCTGCCGGCTCTGCGGCCTCTTCCGCGTCTTCGCCTTCGCCCTCAGACGAGTCGGATCTCCCTTTGGGCC
GCCTCCCCGCATCGATACCGAGCGCTGCTCGAGAGATCTACGGGTGGCATCCCTGTGACCCCTCCCCAGT
GCCTCTCCTGGCCCTGGAAGTTGCCACTCCAGTGCCCACCAGCCTTGTCCTAATAAAATTAAGTTGCATC
ATTTTGTCTGACTAGGTGTCCTTCTATAATATTATGGGGTGGAGGGGGGTGGTATGGAGCAAGGGGCAAG
TTGGGAAGACAACCTGTAGGGCCTGCGGGGTCTATTGGGAACCAAGCTGGAGTGCAGTGGCACAATCTTG
GCTCACTGCAATCTCCGCCTCCTGGGTTCAAGCGATTCTCCTGCCTCAGCCTCCCGAGTTGTTGGGATTC
CAGGCATGCATGACCAGGCTCAGCTAATTTTTGTTTTTTTGGTAGAGACGGGGTTTCACCATATTGGCCA
GGCTGGTCTCCAACTCCTAATCTCAGGTGATCTACCCACCTTGGCCTCCCAAATTGCTGGGATTACAGGC
GTGAACCACTGCTCCCTTCCCTGTCCTTCTGATTTTGTAGGTAACCACGTGCGGACCGAGCGGCCGCAGG
AACCCCTAGTGATGGAGTTGGCCACTCCCTCTCTGCGCGCTCGCTCGCTCACTGAGGCCGGGCGACCAAA
GGTCGCCCGACGCCCGGGCTTTGCCCGGGCGGCCTCAGTGAGCGAGCGAGCGCGCAGCTGCCTGCAGGGG
CGCCTGATGCGGTATTTTCTCCTTACGCATCTGTGCGGTATTTCACACCGCATA
[95 nt withheld, positions 5935-6029]
T
[46 nt withheld, positions 6031-6076]
C
[141 nt withheld, positions 6078-6218]
CCTTTGACGTTGGAGTCCACGTTCTTT
[37 nt withheld, positions 6246-6282]
ACTCTATCTCGGGCTATTCTTTTGATTTATAAGGGATTTTGCCGATTTCGGTCTATTGGTTAAAAAATGA
GCTGATTTAACAAAAATTTAACGCGAATTTTAACAAAATATTAACGTTTACAATTTTATGGTGCACTCTC
AGTACAATCTGCTCTGATGCCGCATAGTTAAGCCAGCCCCGACACCCGCCAACACCCGCTGACGCGCCCT
GACGGGCTTGTCTGCTCCCGGCATCCGCTTACAGACAAGCTGTGACCGTCTCCGGGAGCTGCATGTGTCA
GAGGTTTTCACCGTCATCACCGAAACGCGCGAGACGAAAGGGCCTCGTGATACGCCTATTTTTATAGGTT
AATGTCATGATAATAATGGTTTCTTAGACGTCAGGTGGCACTTTTCGGGGAAATGTGCGCGGAACCCCTA
TTTGTTTATTTTTCTAAATACATTCAAATATGTATCCGCTCATGAGACAATAACCCTGATAAATGCTTCA
ATAATATTGAAAAAGGAAGAGTATGAGTATTCAACATTTCCGTGTCGCCCTTATTCCCTTTTTTGCGGCA
TTTTGCCTTCCTGTTTTTGCTCACCCAGAAACGCTGGTGAAAGTAAAAGATGCTGAAGATCAGTT
